>Addgene plasmid #157301 | pD649-HAsp-MADCAM1-COMP5AP-AviTag-9xHis | depositor full sequence | sequence record 303711 | Full Sequence
TTTCAATATTATTGAAGCATTTATCAGGGTTATTGTCTCATGAGCGGATACATATTTGAATGTATTTAGA
AAAATAAACAAATAGGGGTCAGTGTTACAACCAATTAACCAATTCTGAACATTATCGCGAGCCCATTTAT
ACCTGAATATGGCTCATAACACCCCTTGCTCATGACCAAAATCCCTTAACGTGAGTTACGCGCGCGTCGT
TCCACTGAGCGTCAGACCCCGTAGAAAAGATCAAAGGATCTTCTTGAGATCCTTTTTTTCTGCGCGTAAT
CTGCTGCTTGCAAACAAAAAAACCACCGCTACCAGCGGTGGTTTGTTTGCCGGATCAAGAGCTACCAACT
CTTTTTCCGAAGGTAACTGGCTTCAGCAGAGCGCAGATACCAAATACTGTTCTTCTAGTGTAGCCGTAGT
TAGCCCACCACTTCAAGAACTCTGTAGCACCGCCTACATACCTCGCTCTGCTAATCCTGTTACCAGTGGC
TGCTGCCAGTGGCGATAAGTCGTGTCTTACCGGGTTGGACTCAAGACGATAGTTACCGGATAAGGCGCAG
CGGTCGGGCTGAACGGGGGGTTCGTGCACACAGCCCAGCTTGGAGCGAACGACCTACACCGAACTGAGAT
ACCTACAGCGTGAGCTATGAGAAAGCGCCACGCTTCCCGAAGGGAGAAAGGCGGACAGGTATCCGGTAAG
CGGCAGGGTCGGAACAGGAGAGCGCACGAGGGAGCTTCCAGGGGGAAACGCCTGGTATCTTTATAGTCCT
GTCGGGTTTCGCCACCTCTGACTTGAGCGTCGATTTTTGTGATGCTCGTCAGGGGGGCGGAGCCTATGGA
AAAACGCCAGCAACGCGGCCTTTTTACGGTTCCTGGCCTTTTGCTGGCCTTTTGCTCACATGTTCTTTCC
TGCGTTATCCCCTGATTCTGTGGATAACCGTATTACCGCCTTTGAGTGAGCTGATACCGCTCGCCGCAGC
CGAACGACCGAGCGCAGCGAGTCAGTGAGCGAGGAAGCGGAAGGCGAGAGTAGGGAACTGCCAGGCATCA
AACTAAGCAGAAGGCCCCTGACGGATGGCCTTTTTGCGTTTCTACAAACTCTTTCTGTGTTGTAAAACGA
CGGCCAGTCTTAAGCTCGGGCCCCCTGGGCGGTTCTGATAACGAGTAATCGTTAATCCGCAAATAACGTA
AAAACCCGCTTCGGCGGGTTTTTTTATGGGGGGAGTTTAGGGAAAGAGCATTTGTCAGAATATTTAAGGG
CGCCTGTCACTTTGCTTGATATATGAGAATTATTTAACCTTATAAATGAGAAAAAAGCAACGCACTTTAA
ATAAGATACGTTGCTTTTTCGATTGATGAACACCTATAATTAAACTATTCATCTATTATTTATGATTTTT
TGTATATACAATATTTCTAGTTTGTTAAAGAGAATTAAGAAAATAAATCTCGAAAATAATAAAGGGAAAA
TCAGTTTTTGATATCAAAATTATACATGTCAACGATAATACAAAATATAATACAAACTATAAGATGTTAT
CAGTATTTATTATCATTTAGAATAAATTTTGTGTCGCCCTTAATTGTGAGCGGATAACAATTACGAGCTT
CATGCACAGTGGCGTTGACTCAATATTGGCCATTAGCCATATTATTCATTGGTTATATAGCATAAATCAA
TATTGGCTATTGGCCATTGCATACGTTGTATCTATATCATAATATGTACATTTATATTGGCTCATGTCCA
ATATGACCGCCATGTTGGCATTGATTATTGACTAGTTATTAATAGTAATCAATTACGGGGTCATTAGTTC
ATAGCCCATATATGGAGTTCCGCGTTACATAACTTACGGTAAATGGCCCGCCTGGCTGACCGCCCAACGA
CCCCCGCCCATTGACGTCAATAATGACGTATGTTCCCATAGTAACGCCAATAGGGACTTTCCATTGACGT
CAATGGGTGGAGTATTTACGGTAAACTGCCCACTTGGCAGTACATCAAGTGTATCATATGCCAAGTACGC
CCCCTATTGACGTCAATGACGGTAAATGGCCCGCCTGGCATTATGCCCAGTACATGACCTTATGGGACTT
TCCTACTTGGCAGTACATCTACGTATTAGTCATCGCTATTACCATGGTGATGCGGTTTTGGCAGTACATC
AATGGGCGTGGATAGCGGTTTGACTCACGGGGATTTCCAAGTCTCCACCCCATTGACGTCAATGGGAGTT
TGTTTTGGCACCAAAATCAACGGGACTTTCCAAAATGTCGTAACAACTCCGCCCCATTGACGCAAATGGG
CGGTAGGCGTGTACGGTGGGAGGTCTATATAAGCAGAGCTCGTTTAGTGAACCGTCAGATCGCCTGGAGA
CGCCATCCACGCTGTTTTGACCTCCATAGAAGACACCGGGACCGATCCAGCCTCCGCGGCCGGGAACGGT
GCATTGGAACGCGGATTCCCCGTGCCAAGAGTGACGTAAGTACCGCCTATAGAGTCTATAGGCCCACCCC
CTTGGCTTCGTTAGAACGCGGCTACAATTAATACATAACCTTATGTATCATACACATACGATTTAGGTGA
CACTATAGAATAACATCCACTTTGCCTTTCTCTCCACAGGTGTCCACTCCCAGGTCCAACTGCACCTCGG
TTCTATCGAAAACGCGCCTGCTAGCGCCACCATGAAGACCATCATTGCCCTGAGCTACATCTTCTGCCTG
GTGTTCGCTGCGGCCGCCCAATCTCTGCAAGTGAAGCCTCTTCAGGTGGAACCTCCTGAGCCTGTGGTTG
CTGTTGCTCTGGGAGCTTCCAGACAGCTGACCTGTAGACTGGCCTGTGCCGATAGAGGCGCTTCTGTTCA
ATGGCGCGGACTGGATACAAGCCTGGGAGCCGTTCAGAGCGATACCGGCAGATCTGTGCTGACAGTGCGG
AATGCCTCTCTGTCTGCCGCCGGAACAAGAGTGTGTGTGGGATCTTGTGGCGGCAGAACCTTTCAGCACA
CAGTGCAGCTGCTGGTGTACGCCTTTCCTGACCAGCTGACAGTTTCTCCTGCTGCTCTGGTGCCTGGCGA
TCCTGAAGTGGCCTGTACTGCCCACAAAGTGACCCCTGTGGACCCCAATGCTCTGAGCTTTTCTCTGCTC
GTCGGCGGCCAAGAACTGGAAGGTGCTCAAGCTCTGGGCCCCGAGGTTCAAGAGGAAGAAGAAGAACCTC
AGGGCGACGAGGACGTGCTGTTCAGAGTTACAGAAAGATGGCGGCTGCCTCCTCTGGGAACACCTGTTCC
TCCAGCTCTGTACTGTCAGGCCACAATGAGACTGCCTGGCCTGGAACTGAGCCACAGACAGGCTATTCCA
GTGCTGCACAGCCCTACAAGCCCTGAGCCTCCTGATACAACAAGCCCAGAGAGCCCCGATACCACCTCTC
CTGAGAGCCCTGACACCACAAGCCAAGAGCCTCCAGACACTACATCCCCAGAGCCACCTGACAAGACCTC
TCCAGAACCTGCTCCTCAGCAGGGCAGCACACACACACCTAGAAGCCCTGGCAGCACCAGAACCAGAAGG
CCTGAAATTAGCCAGGCTGGCCCTACACAGGGCGAAGTGATCCCAACAGGATCTAGCAAGCCTGCCGGCG
ACCAAGGCGCGCCGGAAGATCAAGTTGATCCAAGATTGATTGATGGCAAGGGCGGATCTCTGGAGGTGCT
GTTCCAGGGACCAGGCGGAAGCGGCAATCCCGGCGGCGATCTGGCCCCCCAGATGCTGCGCGAGCTGCAG
GAGACCAATGCCGCCCTGCAGGACGTGCGCGAGCTGCTGCGCCACCGCGTGAAGGAGATCACCTTCCTGA
AGAACACCGTGATGGAGTGCGACGCCTGCGGTATGCAGCCCTCTAGAGGCTCCGGCTCCATCATCCCAGT
TGAGGAGGAGAACCCGGACTTCTGGAACCGCGAGGCAGCCGAGGCCCTGGGTGCCGCCAAGAAGCTGCAG
CCTGCACAGACAGCCGCCAAGAACCTCATCATCTTCCTGGGCGATGGGATGGGGGTGTCTACGGTGACAG
CTGCCAGGATCCTAAAAGGGCAGAAGAAGGACAAACTGGGGCCTGAGATACCCCTGGCCATGGACCGCTT
CCCATATGTGGCTCTGTCCAAGACATACAATGTAGACAAACATGTGCCAGACAGTGGAGCCACAGCCACG
GCCTACCTGTGCGGGGTCAAGGGCAACTTCCAGACCATTGGCTTGAGTGCAGCCGCCCGCTTTAACCAGT
GCAACACGACACGCGGCAACGAGGTCATCTCCGTGATGAATCGGGCCAAGAAAGCAGGGAAGTCAGTGGG
AGTGGTAACCACCACACGAGTGCAGCACGCCTCGCCAGCCGGCACCTACGCCCACACGGTGAACCGCAAC
TGGTACTCGGACGCCGACGTGCCTGCCTCGGCCCGCCAGGAGGGGTGCCAGGACATCGCTACGCAGCTCA
TCTCCAACATGGACATTGACGTGATCCTAGGTGGAGGCCGAAAGTACATGTTTCGCATGGGAACCCCAGA
CCCTGAGTACCCAGATGACTACAGCCAAGGTGGGACCAGGCTGGACGGGAAGAATCTGGTGCAGGAATGG
CTGGCGAAGCGCCAGGGTGCCCGGTATGTGTGGAACCGCACTGAGCTCATGCAGGCTTCCCTGGACCCGT
CTGTGACCCATCTCATGGGTCTCTTTGAGCCTGGAGACATGAAATACGAGATCCACCGAGACTCCACACT
GGACCCCTCCCTGATGGAGATGACAGAGGCTGCCCTGCGCCTGCTGAGCAGGAACCCCCGCGGCTTCTTC
CTCTTCGTGGAGGGTGGTCGCATCGACCATGGTCATCATGAAAGCAGGGCTTACCGGGCACTGACTGAGA
CGATCATGTTCGACGACGCCATTGAGAGGGCGGGCCAGCTCACCAGCGAGGAGGACACGCTGAGCCTCGT
CACTGCCGACCACTCCCACGTCTTCTCCTTCGGAGGCTACCCCCTGCGAGGGAGCTCCATCTTCGGGCTG
GCCCCTGGCAAGGCCCGGGACAGGAAGGCCTACACGGTCCTCCTATACGGAAACGGTCCAGGCTATGTGC
TCAAGGACGGCGCCCGGCCGGATGTTACCGAGAGCGAGAGCGGGAGCCCCGAGTATCGGCAGCAGTCAGC
AGTGCCCCTGGACGAAGAGACCCACGCAGGCGAGGACGTGGCGGTGTTCGCGCGCGGCCCGCAGGCGCAC
CTGGTTCACGGCGTGCAGGAGCAGACCTTCATAGCGCACGTCATGGCCTTCGCCGCCTGCCTGGAGCCCT
ACACCGCCTGCGACCTGGCGCCCCCCGCCGGCACCACCGACGCCGCGCACCCGGGTGGCGGAGGACTGAA
CGACATCTTCGAGGCTCAGAAAATCGAATGGCACGAACATCACCATCACCATCACCATCACCATTAAGGC
CGGCCTGTAGTCACTGGCACAACGCGTTACCCGGTAAGCCAATCGGGTATACACGGTCGTCATACTGCAG
ACAGGGTTCTTCTACTTTGCAAGATAGTCTTGAGTAGTAAAATAAATAGATAGAGAAAATCAGCCTCGAC
TGTGCCTTCTAGTTGCCAGCCATCTGTTGTTTGCCCCTCCCCCGTGCCTTCCTTGACCCTGGAAGGTGCC
ACTCCCACTGTCCTTTCCTAATAAAATGAGGAAATTGCATCACAACACTCAACCCTATCTCGGTCTATTC
TTTTGATTTATAAGGGATTTTGCCGATTTCGGCCTATTGGTTAAAAAATGAGCTGATTTAACAAAAATTT
AACGCGAATTAATTCTGTGGAATGTGTGTCAGTTAGGGTGTGGAAAGTCCCCAGGCTCCCCAGCAGGCAG
AAGTATGCAAAGCATGCATCTCAATTAGTCAGCAACCAGGTGTGGAAAGTCCCCAGGCTCCCCAGCAGGC
AGAAGTATGCAAAGCATGCATCTCAATTAGTCAGCAACCATAGTCCCGCCCCTAACTCCGCCCATCCCGC
CCCTAACTCCGCCCAGTTCCGCCCATTCTCCGCCCCATGGCTGACTAATTTTTTTTATTTATGCAGAGGC
CGAGGCCGCCTCTGCCTCTGAGCTATTCCAGAAGTAGTGAGGAGGCTTTTTTGGAGGCCTAGGCTTTTGC
AAAAAGCTCCCGGGAGCTTGTATATCCATTTTCGGATCTGATCAGCACGTGTTGACAATTAATCATCGGC
ATAGTATATCGGCATAGTATAATACGACAAGGTGAGGAACTAAACCATGACCGAGTACAAGCCCACGGTG
CGCCTCGCCACCCGCGACGACGTCCCCAGGGCCGTACGCACCCTCGCCGCCGCGTTCGCCGACTACCCCG
CCACGCGCCACACCGTCGATCCGGACCGCCACATCGAGCGGGTCACCGAGCTGCAAGAACTCTTCCTCAC
GCGCGTCGGGCTCGACATCGGCAAGGTGTGGGTCGCGGACGACGGCGCCGCGGTGGCGGTCTGGACCACG
CCGGAGAGCGTCGAAGCGGGGGCGGTGTTCGCCGAGATCGGCCCGCGCATGGCCGAGTTGAGCGGTTCCC
GGCTGGCCGCGCAGCAACAGATGGAAGGCCTCCTGGCGCCGCACCGGCCCAAGGAGCCCGCGTGGTTCCT
GGCCACCGTCGGCGTCTCGCCCGACCACCAGGGCAAGGGTCTGGGCAGCGCCGTCGTGCTCCCCGGAGTG
GAGGCGGCCGAGCGCGCCGGGGTGCCCGCCTTCCTGGAGACATCCGCGCCCCGCAACCTCCCCTTCTACG
AGCGGCTCGGCTTCACCGTCACCGCCGACGTCGAGGTGCCCGAAGGACCGCGCACCTGGTGCATGACCCG
CAAGCCCGGTGCCTGACACGTGCTACGAGATTTCGATTCCACCGCCGCCTTCTATGAAAGGTTGGGCTTC
GGAATCGTTTTCCGGGACGCCGGCTGGATGATCCTCCAGCGCGGGGATCTCATGCTGGAGTTCTTCGCCC
ACCCCAACTTGTTTATTGCAGCTTATAATGGTTACAAATAAAGCAATAGCATCACAAATTTCACAAATAA
AGCATTTTTTTCACTGCATTCTAGTTGTGGTTTGTCCAAACTCATCAATGTATCTTATCATGTCTGTATA
CCGTCGACCTCTAGCTAGAGCTTGGCGTAATCATGGTCATTACCAATGCTTAATCAGTGAGGCACCTATC
TCAGCGATCTGTCTATTTCGTTCATCCATAGTTGCCTGACTCCCCGTCGTGTAGATAACTACGATACGGG
AGGGCTTACCATCTGGCCCCAGCGCTGCGATGATACCGCGAGAACCACGCTCACCGGCTCCGGATTTATC
AGCAATAAACCAGCCAGCCGGAAGGGCCGAGCGCAGAAGTGGTCCTGCAACTTTATCCGCCTCCATCCAG
TCTATTAATTGTTGCCGGGAAGCTAGAGTAAGTAGTTCGCCAGTTAATAGTTTGCGCAACGTTGTTGCCA
TCGCTACAGGCATCGTGGTGTCACGCTCGTCGTTTGGTATGGCTTCATTCAGCTCCGGTTCCCAACGATC
AAGGCGAGTTACATGATCCCCCATGTTGTGCAAAAAAGCGGTTAGCTCCTTCGGTCCTCCGATCGTTGTC
AGAAGTAAGTTGGCCGCAGTGTTATCACTCATGGTTATGGCAGCACTGCATAATTCTCTTACTGTCATGC
CATCCGTAAGATGCTTTTCTGTGACTGGTGAGTACTCAACCAAGTCATTCTGAGAATAGTGTATGCGGCG
ACCGAGTTGCTCTTGCCCGGCGTCAATACGGGATAATACCGCGCCACATAGCAGAACTTTAAAAGTGCTC
ATCATTGGAAAACGTTCTTCGGGGCGAAAACTCTCAAGGATCTTACCGCTGTTGAGATCCAGTTCGATGT
AACCCACTCGTGCACCCAACTGATCTTCAGCATCTTTTACTTTCACCAGCGTTTCTGGGTGAGCAAAAAC
AGGAAGGCAAAATGCCGCAAAAAAGGGAATAAGGGCGACACGGAAATGTTGAATACTCATATTCTTCCTT
Features (pLannotate 1.2.2; 24 found; start..end, strand, type, name):
    119..143     -  CDS            KanR (fragment): aminoglycoside phosphotransferase; aph(3')-Ia; confers resistance to kanamycin
    254..842     +  rep_origin     ori: high-copy-number ColE1/pMB1/pBR322/pUC origin of replication
   1067..1084    +  terminator     rrnB T2 terminator (fragment): transcription terminator T2 from the E. coli rrnB gene
   1109..1128    -  CDS            lacZα (fragment): LacZα fragment of β-galactosidase; lacZ fragment
   1584..1600    +  protein_bind   lac operator: The lac repressor binds to the lac operator to inhibit transcription in E. coli. This inhibition can be relieved by adding lactose or isopropyl-β-D-thiogalactopyranoside (IPTG). lac repressor encoded by lacI
   1843..2146    +  enhancer       CMV enhancer: human cytomegalovirus immediate early enhancer
   2147..2350    +  promoter       CMV promoter: human cytomegalovirus (CMV) immediate early promoter
   2486..2529    +  intron         CMV intron (fragment): modified intron A from human cytomegalovirus
   2581..2599    +  promoter       SP6 promoter: promoter for bacteriophage SP6 RNA polymerase
   2603..2640    +  CDS            IgH signal sequence (fragment): signal sequence from the mouse immunoglobulin heavy chain variable region
   2749..3645    +  CDS            MADCAM1 (fragment): MADCA_HUMAN - Experimental evidence at protein level: Swiss-Prot protein existence level 1. Cell adhesion leukocyte receptor expressed by mucosal venules, helps to direct lymphocyte traffic into mucosal tissues including the Peyer patches and the intestinal lamina propria. It can bind both integrin alpha-4/beta-7 and L-selectin, regulating both the passage and retention of leukocytes. Isoform 2, lacking the mucin-like domain, may be specialized in supporting integrin alpha-4/beta-7- dependent adhesion strengthening, independent of L-selectin binding. From Homo sapiens (Human).
   3742..3921    +  CDS            Comp (fragment): COMP_RAT - Experimental evidence at protein level: Swiss-Prot protein existence level 1. May play a role in the structural integrity of cartilage via its interaction with other extracellular matrix proteins such as the collagens and fibronectin. Can mediate the interaction of chondrocytes with the cartilage extracellular matrix through interaction with cell surface integrin receptors. Could play a role in the pathogenesis of osteoarthritis. Potent suppressor of apoptosis in both primary chondrocytes and transformed cells. Suppresses apoptosis by blocking the activation of caspase-3 and by indu
   3909..5361    +  CDS            SEAP (fragment): secreted alkaline phosphatase from human placenta The natural enzyme has a C-terminal transmembrane sequence that is replaced by a GPI anchor.
   5386..5427    +  CDS            AviTag™ (fragment): peptide tag that allows for enzymatic biotinylation
   5431..5454    +  CDS            8xHis: 8xHis affinity tag
   5600..5711    +  polyA_signal   bGH poly(A) signal: bovine growth hormone polyadenylation signal
   5712..5820    +  rep_origin     f1 ori (fragment): f1 bacteriophage origin of replication; arrow indicates direction of (+) strand synthesis
   5834..6163    +  promoter       SV40 promoter: SV40 enhancer and early promoter
   6211..6258    +  promoter       EM7 promoter: synthetic bacterial promoter&nbsp
   6277..6876    +  CDS            PuroR (fragment): puromycin N-acetyltransferase; pac from Streptomyces; confers resistance to puromycin
   6886..7011    +  CDS            ble (fragment): BLE_KLEPN - Experimental evidence at protein level: Swiss-Prot protein existence level 1. Binding protein with a strong affinity to the bleomycin family of antibiotics. Binds to CL990; an antimitotic-antibiotic compound. From Klebsiella pneumoniae.
   7006..7127    +  polyA_signal   SV40 poly(A) signal: SV40 polyadenylation signal
   7180..8040    -  CDS            AmpR: β-lactamase; bla; confers resistance to ampicillin, carbenicillin, and related antibiotics
   8043..89      -  promoter       AmpR promoter (fragment) (across the origin): bla
