[The description below was written by a language model from this plasmid's Addgene catalogue record and pLannotate feature annotations shown in this document.]
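Description:
pD649-HAsp-MADCAM1-COMP5AP-AviTag-9xHis is an 8,050 bp mammalian expression plasmid built on the pD649 backbone for producing a secreted, multimerised form of the extracellular domain of human MADCAM1, a mucosal vascular adhesion molecule that binds integrin alpha-4/beta-7 and L-selectin. It is maintained in E. coli as a high-copy plasmid through a ColE1/pUC-type origin and selected with ampicillin via the bla gene. A second cassette carries an SV40 early promoter and a bacterial EM7 promoter upstream of a puromycin N-acetyltransferase gene and an SV40 polyadenylation signal, which would allow puromycin selection in mammalian cells. Short annotated remnants of KanR, lacZα, f1 ori and ble appear to be backbone fragments rather than functional elements.

The expression unit consists of the CMV enhancer and promoter followed by a portion of CMV intron A and an SP6 promoter, which also serves as a sequencing primer site and could support in vitro transcription. The open reading frame starts with a signal peptide: the plasmid name indicates an HA-derived leader, although the annotation tool matched a short stretch to an immunoglobulin heavy-chain signal sequence. Next comes the 897 bp MADCAM1 ectodomain, cloned between retained NotI and AscI sites. It is fused at its C terminus to the coiled-coil pentamerisation region of rat cartilage oligomeric matrix protein, human placental alkaline phosphatase, an AviTag for enzymatic biotinylation and a polyhistidine tag (9xHis by name, annotated as 8xHis), ending at a bGH polyadenylation signal. Pentamerisation raises avidity for weak binding partners, and the phosphatase gives an enzymatic readout. The plasmid belongs to a collection used to map human IgSF cell-surface protein interactions. The depositor notes that some members may carry an IS4-like transposase insertion upstream of the CMV promoter, though none is annotated here.
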