Addgene plasmid #157301: pD649-HAsp-MADCAM1-COMP5AP-AviTag-9xHis
Purpose: Mammalian expression of cell-surface protein extracellular domain fused to COMP5AP-AviTag-9xHis. Protein is secreted from cells.
Depositing lab: Chris Garcia. Depositing organization: Stanford University. Publication: A Human IgSF Cell-Surface Interactome Reveals a Complex Network of Protein-Protein Interactions. Wojtowicz WM, Vielmetter J, Fernandes RA, Siepe DH, Eastman CL, Chisholm GB, Cox S, Klock H, Anderson PW, Rue SM, Miller JJ, Glaser SM, Bragstad ML, Vance J, Lam AW, Lesley SA, Zinn K, Garcia KC. Cell. 2020 Aug 20;182(4):1027-1043.e17. doi: 10.1016/j.cell.2020.07.025. PubMed 32822567.
Backbone
  Vector backbone: pD649
  Backbone size w/o insert (bp): 7153
  Vector type: Mammalian Expression
Growth in bacteria
  Bacterial resistance: Ampicillin, 100 μg/mL
  Growth temperature: 37°C
  Growth strain: DH5alpha
  Copy number: High Copy
Gene/Insert
  Gene/Insert name: MADCAM1 (alt name: MADCA)
  Species: H. sapiens (human)
  Insert size (bp): 897
  Entrez Gene: MADCAM1 (a.k.a. MACAM1)
  Promoter: CMV/SP6
  Tag / fusion protein: COMP5AP-AviTag-9xHis (C terminal on backbone)
  Cloning method: Restriction Enzyme; 5′ cloning site GCGGCCGC (not destroyed); 3′ cloning site GGCGCGCC (not destroyed)
  Sequencing primers: 5′ ATTTAGGTGACACTATAG; 3′ CGTCGCACTCCATCACGGTG
Resource information
  A portion of this plasmid was derived from a plasmid made by: synthesis by ThermoFisher
Terms and licenses: Academic/Nonprofit Terms; Industry Terms: Not Available to Industry
Depositor comments: Some plasmids in this collection may have an IS4-like element ISVsa5 family transposase upstream of the CMV promoter.
How to cite: pD649-HAsp-MADCAM1-COMP5AP-AviTag-9xHis was a gift from Chris Garcia (Addgene plasmid # 157301 ; http://n2t.net/addgene:157301 ; RRID:Addgene_157301)
