>Addgene plasmid #157301 | pD649-HAsp-MADCAM1-COMP5AP-AviTag-9xHis | depositor partial sequence | sequence record 303712 | insert (extracellular domain)
CAATCTCTGCAAGTGAAGCCTCTTCAGGTGGAACCTCCTGAGCCTGTGGTTGCTGTTGCTCTGGGAGCTT
CCAGACAGCTGACCTGTAGACTGGCCTGTGCCGATAGAGGCGCTTCTGTTCAATGGCGCGGACTGGATAC
AAGCCTGGGAGCCGTTCAGAGCGATACCGGCAGATCTGTGCTGACAGTGCGGAATGCCTCTCTGTCTGCC
GCCGGAACAAGAGTGTGTGTGGGATCTTGTGGCGGCAGAACCTTTCAGCACACAGTGCAGCTGCTGGTGT
ACGCCTTTCCTGACCAGCTGACAGTTTCTCCTGCTGCTCTGGTGCCTGGCGATCCTGAAGTGGCCTGTAC
TGCCCACAAAGTGACCCCTGTGGACCCCAATGCTCTGAGCTTTTCTCTGCTCGTCGGCGGCCAAGAACTG
GAAGGTGCTCAAGCTCTGGGCCCCGAGGTTCAAGAGGAAGAAGAAGAACCTCAGGGCGACGAGGACGTGC
TGTTCAGAGTTACAGAAAGATGGCGGCTGCCTCCTCTGGGAACACCTGTTCCTCCAGCTCTGTACTGTCA
GGCCACAATGAGACTGCCTGGCCTGGAACTGAGCCACAGACAGGCTATTCCAGTGCTGCACAGCCCTACA
AGCCCTGAGCCTCCTGATACAACAAGCCCAGAGAGCCCCGATACCACCTCTCCTGAGAGCCCTGACACCA
CAAGCCAAGAGCCTCCAGACACTACATCCCCAGAGCCACCTGACAAGACCTCTCCAGAACCTGCTCCTCA
GCAGGGCAGCACACACACACCTAGAAGCCCTGGCAGCACCAGAACCAGAAGGCCTGAAATTAGCCAGGCT
GGCCCTACACAGGGCGAAGTGATCCCAACAGGATCTAGCAAGCCTGCCGGCGACCAA
